LOCUS       Exported 7345 bp ds-DNA circular SYN 12-MAY-2021
DEFINITION  Gi-coupled hM4D-IRES-mCitrine under the control of human synapsin
            promote.
ACCESSION   .
VERSION     .
KEYWORDS    pAAV-hSyn-HA-hM4D(Gi)-IRES-mCitrine
SOURCE      synthetic DNA construct
  ORGANISM  synthetic DNA construct
REFERENCE   1 (bases 1 to 7345)
  AUTHORS   Bryan Roth
  TITLE     Roth lab DREADDs
  JOURNAL   Unpublished
REFERENCE   2 (bases 1 to 7345)
  AUTHORS   .
  TITLE     Direct Submission
  JOURNAL   Exported May 12, 2021 from SnapGene Server 1.1.58
            http://www.snapgene.com
FEATURES             Location/Qualifiers
     source          1..7345
                     /organism="synthetic DNA construct"
                     /mol_type="other DNA"
     repeat_region   1..130
                     /label=AAV2 ITR (alternate)
                     /note="Functional equivalent of wild-type AAV2 ITR"
     promoter        175..622
                     /label=hSyn promoter
                     /note="human synapsin I promoter; confers neuron-specific
                     expression (Kugler et al., 2003)"
     CDS             663..689
                     /codon_start=1
                     /product="HA (human influenza hemagglutinin) epitope tag"
                     /label=HA
                     /translation="YPYDVPDYA"
     misc_feature    2145..2718
                     /label=IRES
                     /note="internal ribosome entry site (IRES) of the
                     encephalomyocarditis virus (EMCV)"
     primer_bind     complement(2312..2329)
                     /label=IRES reverse
                     /note="IRES internal ribosome entry site, reverse primer.
                     Also called pCDH-rev"
     primer_bind     2539..2558
                     /label=IRES-F
                     /note="IRES internal ribosome entry site, forward primer"
     regulatory      2719..2728
                     /regulatory_class="other"
                     /note="vertebrate consensus sequence for strong initiation
                     of translation (Kozak, 1987)"
     CDS             2725..3441
                     /codon_start=1
                     /product="enhanced variant of YFP (Heikal et al., 2001)"
                     /label=Citrine
                     /note="mammalian codon-optimized"
                     /translation="MVSKGEELFTGVVPILVELDGDVNGHKFSVSGEGEGDATYGKLTL
                     KFICTTGKLPVPWPTLVTTFGYGLMCFARYPDHMKQHDFFKSAMPEGYVQERTIFFKDD
                     GNYKTRAEVKFEGDTLVNRIELKGIDFKEDGNILGHKLEYNYNSHNVYIMADKQKNGIK
                     VNFKIRHNIEDGSVQLADHYQQNTPIGDGPVLLPDNHYLSYQSKLSKDPNEKRDHMVLL
                     EFVTAAGITLGMDELYK"
     primer_bind     complement(2770..2791)
                     /label=EGFP-N
                     /note="EGFP, reverse primer"
     primer_bind     complement(3031..3050)
                     /label=EXFP-R
                     /note="For distinguishing EGFP variants, reverse primer"
     primer_bind     3378..3399
                     /label=EGFP-C
                     /note="EGFP, forward primer"
     misc_feature    3472..4060
                     /label=WPRE
                     /note="woodchuck hepatitis virus posttranscriptional
                     regulatory element"
     primer_bind     complement(3525..3545)
                     /label=WPRE-R
                     /note="WPRE, reverse primer"
     CDS             complement(3943..3954)
                     /codon_start=1
                     /product="Factor Xa recognition and cleavage site"
                     /label=Factor Xa site
                     /translation="IEGR"
     polyA_signal    4092..4568
                     /label=hGH poly(A) signal
                     /note="human growth hormone polyadenylation signal"
     primer_bind     complement(4291..4310)
                     /label=hGH-PA-R
                     /note="Human growth hormone terminator, reverse primer"
     repeat_region   4608..4748
                     /label=AAV2 ITR
                     /note="inverted terminal repeat of adeno-associated virus
                     serotype 2"
     repeat_region   4608..4737
                     /label=AAV2 ITR
     rep_origin      4823..5278
                     /direction=RIGHT
                     /label=f1 ori
                     /note="f1 bacteriophage origin of replication; arrow
                     indicates direction of (+) strand synthesis"
     primer_bind     complement(4910..4929)
                     /label=F1ori-R
                     /note="F1 origin, reverse primer"
     primer_bind     5120..5141
                     /label=F1ori-F
                     /note="F1 origin, forward primer"
     primer_bind     complement(5295..5314)
                     /label=pRS-marker
                     /note="pRS vectors, use to sequence yeast selectable
                     marker"
     primer_bind     5414..5436
                     /label=pGEX 3'
                     /note="pGEX vectors, reverse primer"
     primer_bind     complement(5474..5492)
                     /label=pBRforEco
                     /note="pBR322 vectors, upsteam of EcoRI site, forward
                     primer"
     promoter        5560..5664
                     /gene="bla"
                     /label=AmpR promoter
     CDS             5665..6525
                     /codon_start=1
                     /gene="bla"
                     /product="beta-lactamase"
                     /label=AmpR
                     /note="confers resistance to ampicillin, carbenicillin, and
                     related antibiotics"
                     /translation="MSIQHFRVALIPFFAAFCLPVFAHPETLVKVKDAEDQLGARVGYI
                     ELDLNSGKILESFRPEERFPMMSTFKVLLCGAVLSRIDAGQEQLGRRIHYSQNDLVEYS
                     PVTEKHLTDGMTVRELCSAAITMSDNTAANLLLTTIGGPKELTAFLHNMGDHVTRLDRW
                     EPELNEAIPNDERDTTMPVAMATTLRKLLTGELLTLASRQQLIDWMEADKVAGPLLRSA
                     LPAGWFIADKSGAGERGSRGIIAALGPDGKPSRIVVIYTTGSQATMDERNRQIAEIGAS
                     LIKHW"
     primer_bind     complement(5883..5902)
                     /label=Amp-R
                     /note="Ampicillin resistance gene, reverse primer"
     rep_origin      6696..7284
                     /direction=RIGHT
                     /label=ori
                     /note="high-copy-number ColE1/pMB1/pBR322/pUC origin of
                     replication"
     primer_bind     7185..7204
                     /label=pBR322ori-F
                     /note="pBR322 origin, forward primer"
ORIGIN
        1 cctgcaggca gctgcgcgct cgctcgctca ctgaggccgc ccgggcgtcg ggcgaccttt
       61 ggtcgcccgg cctcagtgag cgagcgagcg cgcagagagg gagtggccaa ctccatcact
      121 aggggttcct gcggccgcac gcgtgtgtct agactgcaga gggccctgcg tatgagtgca
      181 agtgggtttt aggaccagga tgaggcgggg tgggggtgcc tacctgacga ccgaccccga
      241 cccactggac aagcacccaa cccccattcc ccaaattgcg catcccctat cagagagggg
      301 gaggggaaac aggatgcggc gaggcgcgtg cgcactgcca gcttcagcac cgcggacagt
      361 gccttcgccc ccgcctggcg gcgcgcgcca ccgccgcctc agcactgaag gcgcgctgac
      421 gtcactcgcc ggtcccccgc aaactcccct tcccggccac cttggtcgcg tccgcgccgc
      481 cgccggccca gccggaccgc accacgcgag gcgcgagata ggggggcacg ggcgcgacca
      541 tctgcgctgc ggcgccggcg actcagcgct gcctcagtct gcggtgggca gcggaggagt
      601 cgtgtcgtgc ctgagagcgc agtcgagaag gtaccggatc ctctagagtc gacgccacca
      661 tgtacccata cgatgttcca gattacgcta tggccaactt cacacctgtc aatggcagct
      721 cgggcaatca gtccgtgcgc ctggtcacgt catcatccca caatcgctat gagacggtgg
      781 aaatggtctt cattgccaca gtgacaggct ccctgagcct ggtgactgtc gtgggcaaca
      841 tcctggtgat gctgtccatc aaggtcaaca ggcagctgca gacagtcaac aactacttcc
      901 tcttcagcct ggcgtgtgct gatctcatca taggcgcctt ctccatgaac ctctacaccg
      961 tgtacatcat caagggctac tggcccctgg gcgccgtggt ctgcgacctg tggctggccc
     1021 tggactgcgt ggtgagcaac gcctccgtca tgaaccttct catcatcagc tttgaccgct
     1081 acttctgcgt caccaagcct ctcacctacc ctgcccggcg caccaccaag atggcaggcc
     1141 tcatgattgc tgctgcctgg gtactgtcct tcgtgctctg ggcgcctgcc atcttgttct
     1201 ggcagtttgt ggtgggtaag cggacggtgc ccgacaacca gtgcttcatc cagttcctgt
     1261 ccaacccagc agtgaccttt ggcacagcca ttgctggctt ctacctgcct gtggtcatca
     1321 tgacggtgct gtacatccac atctccctgg ccagtcgcag ccgagtccac aagcaccggc
     1381 ccgagggccc gaaggagaag aaagccaaga cgctggcctt cctcaagagc ccactaatga
     1441 agcagagcgt caagaagccc ccgcccgggg aggccgcccg ggaggagctg cgcaatggca
     1501 agctggagga ggcccccccg ccagcgctgc caccgccacc gcgccccgtg gctgataagg
     1561 acacttccaa tgagtccagc tcaggcagtg ccacccagaa caccaaggaa cgcccagcca
     1621 cagagctgtc caccacagag gccaccacgc ccgccatgcc cgcccctccc ctgcagccgc
     1681 gggccctcaa cccagcctcc agatggtcca agatccagat tgtgacgaag cagacaggca
     1741 atgagtgtgt gacagccatt gagattgtgc ctgccacgcc ggctggcatg cgccctgcgg
     1801 ccaacgtggc ccgcaagttc gccagcatcg ctcgcaacca ggtgcgcaag aagcggcaga
     1861 tggcggcccg ggagcgcaaa gtgacacgaa cgatctttgc cattctgctt gccttcatcc
     1921 tcacctggac gccctacaac gtcatggtcc tggtgaacac cttctgccag agctgcatcc
     1981 ctgacacggt gtggtccatt ggctactggc tctgctacgt caacagcacc atcaaccctg
     2041 cctgctatgc tctgtgcaac gccaccttta aaaagacctt ccggcacctg ctgctgtgcc
     2101 agtatcggaa catcggcact gccaggtagg cggccgcgat atcgcccctc tccctccccc
     2161 ccccctaacg ttactggccg aagccgcttg gaataaggcc ggtgtgcgtt tgtctatatg
     2221 ttattttcca ccatattgcc gtcttttggc aatgtgaggg cccggaaacc tggccctgtc
     2281 ttcttgacga gcattcctag gggtctttcc cctctcgcca aaggaatgca aggtctgttg
     2341 aatgtcgtga aggaagcagt tcctctggaa gcttcttgaa gacaaacaac gtctgtagcg
     2401 accctttgca ggcagcggaa ccccccacct ggcgacaggt gcctctgcgg ccaaaagcca
     2461 cgtgtataag atacacctgc aaaggcggca caaccccagt gccacgttgt gagttggata
     2521 gttgtggaaa gagtcaaatg gctctcctca agcgtattca acaaggggct gaaggatgcc
     2581 cagaaggtac cccattgtat gggatctgat ctggggcctc ggtgcacatg ctttacatgt
     2641 gtttagtcga ggttaaaaaa acgtctaggc cccccgaacc acggggacgt ggttttcctt
     2701 tgaaaaacac gatgataagc caccatggtg agcaagggcg aggagctgtt caccggggtg
     2761 gtgcccatcc tggtcgagct ggacggcgac gtaaacggcc acaagttcag cgtgtccggc
     2821 gagggcgagg gcgatgccac ctacggcaag ctgaccctga agttcatctg caccaccggc
     2881 aagctgcccg tgccctggcc caccctcgtg accaccttcg gctacggcct gatgtgcttc
     2941 gcccgctacc ccgaccacat gaagcagcac gacttcttca agtccgccat gcccgaaggc
     3001 tacgtccagg agcgcaccat cttcttcaag gacgacggca actacaagac ccgcgccgag
     3061 gtgaagttcg agggcgacac cctggtgaac cgcatcgagc tgaagggcat cgacttcaag
     3121 gaggacggca acatcctggg gcacaagctg gagtacaact acaacagcca caacgtctat
     3181 atcatggccg acaagcagaa gaacggcatc aaggtgaact tcaagatccg ccacaacatc
     3241 gaggacggca gcgtgcagct cgccgaccac taccagcaga acacccccat cggcgacggc
     3301 cccgtgctgc tgcccgacaa ccactacctg agctaccagt ccaaactgag caaagacccc
     3361 aacgagaagc gcgatcacat ggtcctgctg gagttcgtga ccgccgccgg gatcactctc
     3421 ggcatggacg agctgtacaa gtgataggaa ttcgatatca agcttatcga taatcaacct
     3481 ctggattaca aaatttgtga aagattgact ggtattctta actatgttgc tccttttacg
     3541 ctatgtggat acgctgcttt aatgcctttg tatcatgcta ttgcttcccg tatggctttc
     3601 attttctcct ccttgtataa atcctggttg ctgtctcttt atgaggagtt gtggcccgtt
     3661 gtcaggcaac gtggcgtggt gtgcactgtg tttgctgacg caacccccac tggttggggc
     3721 attgccacca cctgtcagct cctttccggg actttcgctt tccccctccc tattgccacg
     3781 gcggaactca tcgccgcctg ccttgcccgc tgctggacag gggctcggct gttgggcact
     3841 gacaattccg tggtgttgtc ggggaaatca tcgtcctttc cttggctgct cgcctatgtt
     3901 gccacctgga ttctgcgcgg gacgtccttc tgctacgtcc cttcggccct caatccagcg
     3961 gaccttcctt cccgcggcct gctgccggct ctgcggcctc ttccgcgtct tcgccttcgc
     4021 cctcagacga gtcggatctc cctttgggcc gcctccccgc atcgataccg agcgctgctc
     4081 gagagatcta cgggtggcat ccctgtgacc cctccccagt gcctctcctg gccctggaag
     4141 ttgccactcc agtgcccacc agccttgtcc taataaaatt aagttgcatc attttgtctg
     4201 actaggtgtc cttctataat attatggggt ggaggggggt ggtatggagc aaggggcaag
     4261 ttgggaagac aacctgtagg gcctgcgggg tctattggga accaagctgg agtgcagtgg
     4321 cacaatcttg gctcactgca atctccgcct cctgggttca agcgattctc ctgcctcagc
     4381 ctcccgagtt gttgggattc caggcatgca tgaccaggct cagctaattt ttgttttttt
     4441 ggtagagacg gggtttcacc atattggcca ggctggtctc caactcctaa tctcaggtga
     4501 tctacccacc ttggcctccc aaattgctgg gattacaggc gtgaaccact gctcccttcc
     4561 ctgtccttct gattttgtag gtaaccacgt gcggaccgag cggccgcagg aacccctagt
     4621 gatggagttg gccactccct ctctgcgcgc tcgctcgctc actgaggccg ggcgaccaaa
     4681 ggtcgcccga cgcccgggct ttgcccgggc ggcctcagtg agcgagcgag cgcgcagctg
     4741 cctgcagggg cgcctgatgc ggtattttct ccttacgcat ctgtgcggta tttcacaccg
     4801 catannnnnn nnnnnnnnnn nnnnnnnnnn nnnnnnnnnn nnnnnnnnnn nnnnnnnnnn
     4861 nnnnnnnnnn nnnnnnnnnn nnnnnnnnnn nnnnnnnnnt nnnnnnnnnn nnnnnnnnnn
     4921 nnnnnnnnnn nnnnnnnnnn nnnnnncnnn nnnnnnnnnn nnnnnnnnnn nnnnnnnnnn
     4981 nnnnnnnnnn nnnnnnnnnn nnnnnnnnnn nnnnnnnnnn nnnnnnnnnn nnnnnnnnnn
     5041 nnnnnnnnnn nnnnnnnnnn nnnnnnnnnn nnnnnnnnnn nnnnnnnncc tttgacgttg
     5101 gagtccacgt tctttaatag tggactcttg ttccaaactg gaacaacact caactctatc
     5161 tcgggctatt cttttgattt ataagggatt ttgccgattt cggtctattg gttaaaaaat
     5221 gagctgattt aacaaaaatt taacgcgaat tttaacaaaa tattaacgtt tacaatttta
     5281 tggtgcactc tcagtacaat ctgctctgat gccgcatagt taagccagcc ccgacacccg
     5341 ccaacacccg ctgacgcgcc ctgacgggct tgtctgctcc cggcatccgc ttacagacaa
     5401 gctgtgaccg tctccgggag ctgcatgtgt cagaggtttt caccgtcatc accgaaacgc
     5461 gcgagacgaa agggcctcgt gatacgccta tttttatagg ttaatgtcat gataataatg
     5521 gtttcttaga cgtcaggtgg cacttttcgg ggaaatgtgc gcggaacccc tatttgttta
     5581 tttttctaaa tacattcaaa tatgtatccg ctcatgagac aataaccctg ataaatgctt
     5641 caataatatt gaaaaaggaa gagtatgagt attcaacatt tccgtgtcgc ccttattccc
     5701 ttttttgcgg cattttgcct tcctgttttt gctcacccag aaacgctggt gaaagtaaaa
     5761 gatgctgaag atcagttggg tgcacgagtg ggttacatcg aactggatct caacagcggt
     5821 aagatccttg agagttttcg ccccgaagaa cgttttccaa tgatgagcac ttttaaagtt
     5881 ctgctatgtg gcgcggtatt atcccgtatt gacgccgggc aagagcaact cggtcgccgc
     5941 atacactatt ctcagaatga cttggttgag tactcaccag tcacagaaaa gcatcttacg
     6001 gatggcatga cagtaagaga attatgcagt gctgccataa ccatgagtga taacactgcg
     6061 gccaacttac ttctgacaac gatcggagga ccgaaggagc taaccgcttt tttgcacaac
     6121 atgggggatc atgtaactcg ccttgatcgt tgggaaccgg agctgaatga agccatacca
     6181 aacgacgagc gtgacaccac gatgcctgta gcaatggcaa caacgttgcg caaactatta
     6241 actggcgaac tacttactct agcttcccgg caacaattaa tagactggat ggaggcggat
     6301 aaagttgcag gaccacttct gcgctcggcc cttccggctg gctggtttat tgctgataaa
     6361 tctggagccg gtgagcgtgg gtctcgcggt atcattgcag cactggggcc agatggtaag
     6421 ccctcccgta tcgtagttat ctacacgacg gggagtcagg caactatgga tgaacgaaat
     6481 agacagatcg ctgagatagg tgcctcactg attaagcatt ggtaactgtc agaccaagtt
     6541 tactcatata tactttagat tgatttaaaa cttcattttt aatttaaaag gatctaggtg
     6601 aagatccttt ttgataatct catgaccaaa atcccttaac gtgagttttc gttccactga
     6661 gcgtcagacc ccgtagaaaa gatcaaagga tcttcttgag atcctttttt tctgcgcgta
     6721 atctgctgct tgcaaacaaa aaaaccaccg ctaccagcgg tggtttgttt gccggatcaa
     6781 gagctaccaa ctctttttcc gaaggtaact ggcttcagca gagcgcagat accaaatact
     6841 gttcttctag tgtagccgta gttaggccac cacttcaaga actctgtagc accgcctaca
     6901 tacctcgctc tgctaatcct gttaccagtg gctgctgcca gtggcgataa gtcgtgtctt
     6961 accgggttgg actcaagacg atagttaccg gataaggcgc agcggtcggg ctgaacgggg
     7021 ggttcgtgca cacagcccag cttggagcga acgacctaca ccgaactgag atacctacag
     7081 cgtgagctat gagaaagcgc cacgcttccc gaagggagaa aggcggacag gtatccggta
     7141 agcggcaggg tcggaacagg agagcgcacg agggagcttc cagggggaaa cgcctggtat
     7201 ctttatagtc ctgtcgggtt tcgccacctc tgacttgagc gtcgattttt gtgatgctcg
     7261 tcaggggggc ggagcctatg gaaaaacgcc agcaacgcgg cctttttacg gttcctggcc
     7321 ttttgctggc cttttgctca catgt
//
