[The description below was written by a language model from this plasmid's Addgene catalogue record and the feature table of its GenBank file.]
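Description:
pAAV-hSyn-HA-hM4D(Gi)-IRES-mCitrine is an adeno-associated virus transfer plasmid built on a pAAV backbone for neuron-restricted expression of the inhibitory chemogenetic receptor hM4D(Gi). It is propagated in E. coli using a ColE1/pUC-type origin and selected with ampicillin through the bla (AmpR) gene. An f1 phage origin is also present. The catalogue lists the plasmid as low copy and names a recombination-deficient growth strain, which is usual for constructs carrying repeat-rich AAV ITRs.

The expression cassette lies between two AAV2 inverted terminal repeats, which are the cis elements needed for replication and packaging of the intervening DNA into AAV particles when helper functions are supplied in trans. The human synapsin I promoter drives a bicistronic transcript. The first cistron begins with an N-terminal HA epitope tag fused to hM4D(Gi), a designer receptor derived from the human M4 muscarinic receptor gene (CHRM4) that couples to Gi signalling. The receptor coding region itself is not annotated in the feature table, but it falls in the gap between the HA tag and the IRES. An EMCV IRES then allows independent translation of Citrine, a yellow fluorescent protein variant, so transduced cells are marked without fusing the fluorophore to the receptor. A WPRE enhances transcript expression, and a human growth hormone polyadenylation signal terminates the message.

The construct is suited to producing AAV for DREADD-based chemogenetic silencing of neurons, with HA and fluorescence for detection. The catalogue gives a total size of 7610 bp, whereas the held sequence record is 7345 bp, and the record does not explain this discrepancy.
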