Addgene plasmid #50464: pAAV-hSyn-HA-hM4D(Gi)-IRES-mCitrine
Purpose: Gi-coupled hM4D-IRES-mCitrine under the control of human synapsin promote
Depositing lab: Bryan Roth. Depositing organization: University of North Carolina at Chapel Hill.
Backbone
  Vector backbone: pAAV
  Backbone size w/o insert (bp): 4818
  Total vector size (bp): 7610
  Vector type: AAV
Growth in bacteria
  Bacterial resistance: Ampicillin, 100 μg/mL
  Growth temperature: 37°C
  Growth strain: NEB Stable
  Copy number: Low Copy
Gene/Insert
  Gene/Insert name: hM4D(Gi)-IRES-mCitrine
  Species: H. sapiens (human)
  Insert size (bp): 2792
  Entrez Gene: CHRM4 (a.k.a. HM4, M4R)
  Promoter: human Synapsin 1
  Tag / fusion protein: HA (N terminal on insert)
  Cloning method: Restriction Enzyme; 5′ cloning site Asc I (not destroyed); 3′ cloning site Nhe I (not destroyed)
  Sequencing primers: 5′ TCGTGTCGTGCCTGAGAGCG; 3′ GCATTAAAGCAGCGTATCCACATAGC
Terms and licenses: Academic/Nonprofit Terms; Industry Terms: Not Available to Industry
Depositor comments: These plasmids were generated as part of the Illuminating the Druggable Genome (IDG) program sponsored by the NIH Common Fund. The goal of this program is to identify, gather, and distribute information and resources for proteins that currently are not well-studied yet belong to commonly drug-targeted protein families: protein kinases, non-olfactory G-protein coupled receptors (GPCRs), and ion channels. The IDG program is designed to develop fundamental research tools for understudied proteins, elucidate their function, and disseminate the IDG-related resources and data to the greater scientific community.
How to cite: pAAV-hSyn-HA-hM4D(Gi)-IRES-mCitrine was a gift from Bryan Roth (Addgene plasmid # 50464 ; http://n2t.net/addgene:50464 ; RRID:Addgene_50464)
