>Addgene plasmid #50464 | pAAV-hSyn-HA-hM4D(Gi)-IRES-mCitrine | addgene partial sequence | sequence record 77700 | WPRE-R 5'-CATAGCGTAAAAGGAGCAACA-3'
AATTTTGTAATCCAGAGGTTGATTATCGATAAGCTTGATATCGAATTCCTATCACTTGTACAGCTCGTCC
ATGCCGAGAGTGATCCCGGCGGCGGTCACGAACTCCAGCAGGACCATGTGATCGCGCTTCTCGTTGGGGT
CTTTGCTCAGTTTGGACTGGTAGCTCAGGTAGTGGTTGTCGGGCAGCAGCACGGGGCCGTCGCCGATGGG
GGTGTTCTGCTGGTAGTGGTCGGCGAGCTGCACGCTGCCGTCCTCGATGTTGTGGCGGATCTTGAAGTTC
ACCTTGATGCCGTTCTTCTGCTTGTCGGCCATGATATAGACGTTGTGGCTGTTGTAGTTGTACTCCAGCT
TGTGCCCCAGGATGTTGCCGTCCTCCTTGAAGTCGATGCCCTTCAGCTCGATGCGGTTCACCAGGGTGTC
GCCCTCGAACTTCACCTCGGCGCGGGTCTTGTAGTTGCCGTCGTCCTTGAAGAAGATGGTGCGCTCCTGG
ACGTAGCCTTCGGGCATGGCGGACTTGAAGAAGTCGTGCTGCTTCATGTGGTCGGGGTAGCGGGCGAAGC
ACATCAGGCCGTAGCCGAAGGTGGTCACGAGGGTGGGCCAGGGCACGGGCAGCTTGCCGGTGGTGCAGAT
GAACTTCAGGGTCAGCTTGCCGTAGGTGGCATCGCCCTCGCCCTCGCCGGACACGCTGAACTTGTGGCCG
TTTACGTCGCCGTCCAGCTCGACCAGGATGGGCACCACCCCGGTGAACAGCTCCTCGCCCTTGCTCACCA
TGGTGGCTTATCATCGTGTTTTTCAAAGGAAAACCACGTCCCCGTGGTTCGGGGGGCCTAGACGTTTTTT
TAACCTCGACTAAACACATGTAAAGCATGTGCACCGAGGCCCCAGATCAGATCCCATACAATGGGG
