>Addgene plasmid #50464 | pAAV-hSyn-HA-hM4D(Gi)-IRES-mCitrine | addgene partial sequence | sequence record 77764 | pCDH-rev 5'-GCATTCCTTTGGCGAGAG-3'
GGGCCAGGTTTCCGGGCCCTCACATTGCCAAAAGACGGCAATATGGTGGAAAATAACATATAGACAAACG
CACACCGGCCTTATTCCAAGCGGCTTCGGCCAGTAACGTTAGGGGGGGGGGAGGGAGAGGGGCGATATCG
CGGCCGCCTACCTGGCAGTGCCGATGTTCCGATACTGGCACAGCAGCAGGTGCCGGAAGGTCTTTTTAAA
GGTGGCGTTGCACAGAGCATAGCAGGCAGGGTTGATGGTGCTGTTGACGTAGCAGAGCCAGTAGCCAATG
GACCACACCGTGTCAGGGATGCAGCTCTGGCAGAAGGTGTTCACCAGGACCATGACGTTGTAGGGCGTCC
AGGTGAGGATGAAGGCAAGCAGAATGGCAAAGATCGTTCGTGTCACTTTGCGCTCCCGGGCCGCCATCTG
CCGCTTCTTGCGCACCTGGTTGCGAGCGATGCTGGCGAACTTGCGGGCCACGTTGGCCGCAGGGCGCATG
CCAGCCGGCGTGGCAGGCACAATCTCAATGGCTGTCACACACTCATTGCCTGTCTGCTTCGTCACAATCT
GGATCTTGGACCATCTGGAGGCTGGGTTGAGGGCCCGCGGCTGCAGGGGAGGGGCGGGCATGGCGGGCGT
GGTGGCCTCTGTGGTGGACAGCTCTGTGGCTGGGCGTTCCTTGGTGTTCTGGGTGGCACTGCCTGAGCTG
GACTCATTGGAAGTGTCCTTATCAGCCACGGGGCGCGGTGGCGGTGGCAGCGCTGGCGGGGGGGCCTCCT
CCAGCTTGCCATTGCGCAGCTCCTCCCGGGCGGCCTCCCCGG
