>Addgene plasmid #50464 | pAAV-hSyn-HA-hM4D(Gi)-IRES-mCitrine | addgene partial sequence | sequence record 77766 | hSyn1pro-F 5'-gcaagtgggttttaggacca-3'
CTGACGACCGACCCCGACCCACTGGACAAGCACCCAACCCCCATTCCCCAAATTGCGCATCCCCTATCAG
AGAGGGGGAGGGGAAACAGGATGCGGCGAGGCGCGTGCGCACTGCCAGCTTCAGCACCGCGGACAGTGCC
TTCGCCCCCGCCTGGCGGCGCGCGCCACCGCCGCCTCAGCACTGAAGGCGCGCTGACGTCACTCGCCGGT
CCCCCGCAAACTCCCCTTCCCGGCCACCTTGGTCGCGTCCGCGCCGCCGCCGGCCCAGCCGGACCGCACC
ACGCGAGGCGCGAGATAGGGGGGCACGGGCGCGACCATCTGCGCTGCGGCGCCGGCGACTCAGCGCTGCC
TCAGTCTGCGGTGGGCAGCGGAGGAGTCGTGTCGTGCCTGAGAGCGCAGTCGAGAAGGTACCGGATCCTC
TAGAGTCGACGCCACCATGTACCCATACGATGTTCCAGATTACGCTATGGCCAACTTCACACCTGTCAAT
GGCAGCTCGGGCAATCAGTCCGTGCGCCTGGTCACGTCATCATCCCACAATCGCTATGAGACGGTGGAAA
TGGTCTTCATTGCCACAGTGACAGGCTCCCTGAGCCTGGTGACTGTCGTGGGCAACATCCTGGTGATGCT
GTCCATCAAGGTCAACAGGCAGCTGCAGACAGTCAACAACTACTTCCTCTTCAGCCTGGCGTGTGCTGAT
CTCATCATAGGCGCCTTCTCCATGAACCTCTACACCGTGTACATCATCAAGGGCTACTGGCCCCTGGGCG
CCGTGGTCTGCGACCTGTGGCTGGCCCTGGACTGCGTGGTGAGCAACGCCTCCGTCATGAACCTTCTCAT
CATCAGCTTTGACCGCTACTTCTGCGTCACCAAGCCTCTCACCTACCCTGCCCGGCGCACCACCAAGATG
GC
